>Addgene plasmid #56492 | mWasabi-Actin-7 | depositor partial sequence | sequence record 87386 | insert sequence
GACGTCAGATCCGCTAGCGCTACCGGTCGCCACCATGGTGAGCAAGGGCGAGGAGACCACAATGGGCGTA
ATCAAGCCCGACATGAAGATCAAGCTGAAGATGGAGGGCAACGTGAATGGCCACGCCTTCGTGATCGAGG
GCGAGGGCGAGGGCAAGCCCTACGACGGCACCAACACCATCAACCTGGAGGTGAAGGAGGGAGCCCCCCT
GCCCTTCTCCTACGACATTCTGACCACCGCGTTCAGTTACGGCAACAGGGCCTTCACCAAGTACCCCGAC
GACATCCCCAACTACTTCAAGCAGTCCTTCCCCGAGGGCTACTCTTGGGAGCGCACCATGACCTTCGAGG
ACAAGGGCATCGTGAAGGTGAAGTCCGACATCTCCATGGAGGAGGACTCCTTCATCTACGAGATACACCT
CAAGGGCGAGAACTTCCCCCCCAACGGCCCCGTGATGCAGAAGGAGACCACCGGCTGGGACGCCTCCACC
GAGAGGATGTACGTGCGCGACGGCGTGCTGAAGGGCGACGTCAAGATGAAGCTGCTGCTGGAGGGCGGCG
GCCACCACCGCGTTGACTTCAAGACCATCTACAGGGCCAAGAAGGCGGTGAAGCTGCCCGACTATCACTT
TGTGGACCACCGCATCGAGATCCTGAACCACGACAAGGACTACAACAAGGTGACCGTTTACGAGATCGCC
GTGGCCCGCAACTCCACCGACGGCATGGACGAGCTGTACAAGTCCGGACTCAGATCTCGAGCTATGGATG
ATGATATCGCCGCGCTCGTCGTCGACAACGGCTCCGGCATGTGCAAGGCCGGCTTCGCGGGCGACGATGC
CCCCCGGGCCGTCTTCCCCTCCATCGTGGGGCGCCCCAGGCACCAGGGCGTGATGGTGGGCATGGGTCAG
AAGGATTCCTATGTGGGCGACGAGGCCCAGAGCAAGAGAGGCATCCTCACCCTGAAGTACCCCATCGAGC
ACGGCATCGTCACCAACTGGGACGACATGGAGAAAATCTGGCACCACACCTTCTACAATGAGCTGCGTGT
GGCTCCCGAGGAGCACCCCGTGCTGCTGACCGAGGCCCCCCTGAACCCCAAGGCCAACCGCGAGAAGATG
ACCCAGATCATGTTTGAGACCTTCAACACCCCAGCCATGTACGTTGCTATCCAGGCTGTGCTATCCCTGT
ACGCCTCTGGCCGTACCACTGGCATCGTGATGGACTCCGGTGACGGGGTCACCCACACTGTGCCCATCTA
CGAGGGGTATGCCCTCCCCCATGCCATCCTGCGTCTGGACCTGGCTGGCCGGGACCTGACTGACTACCTC
ATGAAGATCCTCACCGAGCGCGGCTACAGCTTCACCACCACGGCCGAGCGGGAAATCGTGCGTGACATTA
AGGAGAAGCTGTGCTACGTCGCCCTGGACTTCGAGCAAGAGATGGCCACGGCTGCTTCCAGCTCCTCCCT
GGAGAAGAGCTACGAGCTGCCTGACGGCCAGGTCATCACCATTGGCAATGAGCGGTTCCGCTGCCCTGAG
GCACTCTTCCAGCCTTCCTTCCTGGGCATGGAGTCCTGTGGCATCCACGAAACTACCTTCAACTCCATCA
TGAAGTGTGACGTGGACATCCGCAAAGACCTGTACGCCAACACAGTGCTGTCTGGCGGCACCACCATGTA
CCCTGGCATTGCCGACAGGATGCAGAAGGAGATCACTGCCCTGGCACCCAGCACAATGAAGATCAAGATC
ATTGCTCCTCCTGAGCGCAAGTACTCCGTGTGGATCGGCGGCTCCATCCTGGCCTCGCTGTCCACCTTCC
AGCAGATGTGGATCAGCAAGCAGGAGTATGACGAGTCCGGCCCCTCCATCGTCCACCGCAAATGCTTCTA
GGGATCCACCGGATCTAGATAACTGAT
