>Addgene plasmid #56492 | mWasabi-Actin-7 | addgene partial sequence | sequence record 114359 | mCherry-F2 5'-tggcatggacgagctgtac-3'
ATCGCCGCGCTCGTCGTCGACAACGGCTCCGGCATGTGCAAGGCCGGCTTCGCGGGCGACGATGCCCCCC
GGGCCGTCTTCCCCTCCATCGTGGGGCGCCCCAGGCACCAGGGCGTGATGGTGGGCATGGGTCAGAAGGA
TTCCTATGTGGGCGACGAGGCCCAGAGCAAGAGAGGCATCCTCACCCTGAAGTACCCCATCGAGCACGGC
ATCGTCACCAACTGGGACGACATGGAGAAAATCTGGCACCACACCTTCTACAATGAGCTGCGTGTGGCTC
CCGAGGAGCACCCCGTGCTGCTGACCGAGGCCCCCCTGAACCCCAAGGCCAACCGCGAGAAGATGACCCA
GATCATGTTTGAGACCTTCAACACCCCAGCCATGTACGTTGCTATCCAGGCTGTGCTATCCCTGTACGCC
TCTGGCCGTACCACTGGCATCGTGATGGACTCCGGTGACGGGGTCACCCACACTGTGCCCATCTACGAGG
GGTATGCCCTCCCCCATGCCATCCTGCGTCTGGACCTGGCTGGCCGGGACCTGACTGACTACCTCATGAA
GATCCTCACCGAGCGCGGCTACAGCTTCACCACCACGGCCGAGCGGGAAATCGTGCGTGACATTAAGGAG
AAGCTGTGCTACGTCGCCCTGGACTTCGAGCAAGAGATGGCCACGGCTGCTTCCAGCTCCTCCCTGGAGA
AGAGCTACGAGCTGCCTGACGGCCAGGTCATCACCATTGGCAATGAGCGGTTCCGCTGCCCTGAGGCACT
CTTCCAGCC
