[The description below was written by a language model from this plasmid's Addgene catalogue record.]
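Description:
mWasabi-Actin-7 is a mammalian expression plasmid that produces human beta-actin (ACTB, corresponding to the NM_001101.3 transcript) fused to the green fluorescent protein mWasabi. The backbone is an mWasabi fusion vector of about 4.75 kb without the insert. It is maintained as a high-copy plasmid in E. coli under kanamycin selection and carries a neomycin resistance marker, so transfected mammalian cells can be selected with G418 to obtain stable lines. The record does not list the replication origins or provide a feature table, so finer details of the backbone architecture are not documented here. The cloning method is also recorded as unknown.

Expression is driven by the CMV promoter, a strong constitutive promoter in most mammalian cell types. The listed 3′ sequencing primer implies that an SV40 polyadenylation signal lies downstream of the coding region. mWasabi is supplied by the backbone and sits at the N terminus of actin, giving an mWasabi-actin fusion. The "7" in the name may indicate the length of the linker between the two proteins, but the record does not say so.

The fusion protein is intended as a localization marker. The tagged actin incorporates into the cell's actin cytoskeleton, allowing filamentous structures such as stress fibres and lamellipodial networks to be seen by fluorescence microscopy in living or fixed cells. The fluorophore has an excitation maximum of 493 nm and an emission maximum of 509 nm, which suits standard green (GFP/FITC-type) filter sets and 488 nm laser lines.
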