Addgene plasmid #56492: mWasabi-Actin-7
Purpose: Localization: Actin, Excitation: 493, Emission: 509
Depositing lab: Michael Davidson. Depositing organization: Florida State University, Tallahassee.
Backbone
  Vector backbone: mWasabi
  Backbone size w/o insert (bp): 4750
  Vector type: Mammalian Expression
  Selectable markers: Neomycin (select with G418)
Growth in bacteria
  Bacterial resistance: Kanamycin, 50 μg/mL
  Growth temperature: 37°C
  Growth strain: DH5alpha
  Copy number: High Copy
Gene/Insert
  Gene/Insert name: Actin (alt name: NM_001101.3)
  Species: H. sapiens (human)
  Entrez Gene: ACTB (a.k.a. BKRNS, BNS, BRWS1, CSMH, DDS1, PS1TP5BP1, THC8)
  Promoter: CMV
  Tag / fusion protein: mWasabi (N terminal on backbone)
  Cloning method: Unknown
  Sequencing primers: 5′ CMV-F; 3′ SV40pA-R
Terms and licenses: Academic/Nonprofit Terms; Industry Terms: Not Available to Industry
Depositor comments: . Excitation = 493; Emission = 509
How to cite: mWasabi-Actin-7 was a gift from Michael Davidson (Addgene plasmid # 56492 ; http://n2t.net/addgene:56492 ; RRID:Addgene_56492)
